Addgene plasmid #148225: pAc5.1B-lambdaN-HA-DmRRP46_AA
Purpose: Insect Expression of DmRRP46
Depositing lab: Elisa Izaurralde. Depositing organization: Max Planck Institute for Developmental Biology.
Backbone
  Vector backbone: Unknown
  Vector type: Insect Expression
Growth in bacteria
  Bacterial resistance: Ampicillin, 100 μg/mL
  Growth temperature: 37°C
  Growth strain: DH5alpha
  Copy number: Low Copy
Gene/Insert
  Gene/Insert name: DmRRP46
  Species: D. melanogaster (fly)
  Mutation: two silent and two non silent mutations C179 to L and L200 to R compared to the sequence given by NCBI: NM_141744.3
  Entrez Gene: Rrp46 (a.k.a. CG4043, Dmel\CG4043, dRrp46)
  Cloning method: Unknown
Terms and licenses: Academic/Nonprofit Terms; Industry Terms: Not Available to Industry
Depositor comments: Plasmids from this collection were made available to the research community and donated after the lab closed. Please note that the sequence provided by the depositing laboratory may be theoretical/predicted or based on Sanger sequencing results. There may be discrepancies between sequencing results obtained by Addgene and the depositor sequence. If an Addgene verified sequence is not available, please contact before placing your order to request that our lab fully sequence the plasmid.
How to cite: pAc5.1B-lambdaN-HA-DmRRP46_AA was a gift from Elisa Izaurralde (Addgene plasmid # 148225 ; http://n2t.net/addgene:148225 ; RRID:Addgene_148225)
