[The description below was written by a language model from this plasmid's Addgene catalogue record and pLannotate feature annotations shown in this document.]
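Description:
pAc5.1B-lambdaN-HA-DmRRP46_AA is a 6,177 nt insect expression plasmid for producing the Drosophila melanogaster exosome subunit Rrp46 (CG4043) as a tagged fusion protein in fly cells. The catalogue lists the backbone as unknown, although the name and feature layout point to a pAc5.1-type vector. The plasmid is maintained in E. coli through a ColE1/pUC-family origin and selected with ampicillin via the β-lactamase gene and its own promoter. The annotation describes this origin as high copy, whereas the catalogue records the plasmid as low copy. Short fragments annotated as tetracycline resistance and SV40 large T antigen appear to be non-functional backbone remnants, and no selection marker for insect cells is annotated.

Expression is driven by the constitutive Drosophila actin 5C promoter. Immediately downstream lie a short fragment of the bacteriophage lambda N protein and an HA epitope (annotated as a partial 3xHA match), followed by an unannotated interval that presumably holds the DmRRP46 coding sequence. A V5 tag is annotated after the insert, but the record does not say whether it is translated in frame, and an SV40 polyadenylation signal closes the cassette. The insert differs from the NCBI reference by two silent and two non-silent changes (C179 to L and L200 to R).

The lambda N peptide binds BoxB RNA hairpins, so fusions of this kind are generally used in tethering assays, where a protein is recruited to a BoxB-containing reporter mRNA to test its effect on mRNA stability or translation. The HA tag allows the fusion to be detected. The record itself states only insect expression of DmRRP46 as the purpose, and it notes that the depositor sequence may be theoretical or based on Sanger sequencing.
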