Features (pLannotate 1.2.2; 10 found; start..end, strand, type, name):
     56..2568    +  promoter       Ac5 promoter: Drosophila melanogaster actin 5C promoter
   2588..2653    +  CDS            N (fragment): REGN_LAMBD - Experimental evidence at protein level: Swiss-Prot protein existence level 1. Plays a role as a transcriptional antitermination factor that allows the virus to initiate its lytic phase. Activates expression of the delayed viral early genes by modifying host RNA polymerase (RNAP) into a form that is resistant to termination signals. This antitermination function requires the host NusA protein which serves to stabilize the interaction between antitermination protein N and host RNA polymerase. From Escherichia phage lambda (Bacteriophage lambda).
   2678..2704    +  CDS            3xHA (fragment): three tandem HA epitope tags
   3462..3503    +  CDS            V5 tag: epitope tag from simian virus 5
   3603..3737    -  polyA_signal   SV40 poly(A) signal: SV40 polyadenylation signal
   3760..3844    -  CDS            large T antigen (fragment): large T antigen from SV40 (simian virus 40)
   3845..4315    +  CDS            TcR (fragment): tetracycline efflux protein; tet; confers resistance to tetracycline
   4359..4947    -  rep_origin     ori: high-copy-number ColE1/pMB1/pBR322/pUC origin of replication
   5118..5978    -  CDS            AmpR: β-lactamase; bla; confers resistance to ampicillin, carbenicillin, and related antibiotics
   5979..6083    -  promoter       AmpR promoter: bla
>Addgene plasmid #148225 | pAc5.1B-lambdaN-HA-DmRRP46_AA | depositor full sequence | sequence record 290673 | Full Sequence
CTTCAAGGAATTAATTCTATATTCTAAAAACACAAATGATACTTCTAAAAAAAATCATGAATGGCATCAA
CTCTGAATCAAATCTTTGCAGATGCACCTACTTCTCATTTCCACTGTCACATCATTTTTCCAGATCTCGC
TGCCTGTTATGTGGCCCACAAACCAAGACACGTTTTATGGCCATTAAAGCTGGCTGATCGTCGCCAAACA
CCAAATACATATCAATATGTACATTCGAGAAAGAAGCGATCAAAGAAGCGTCTTCGGGCGAGTAGGAGAA
TGCGGAGGAGAAGGAGAACGAGCTGATCTAGTATCTCTCCACAATCCAATGCCAACTGACCAACTGGCCA
TATTCGGAGCAATTTGAAGCCAATTTCCATCGCCTGGCGATCGCTCCATTCTTGGCTATATGTTTTTCAC
CGTTCCCGGGGCCATTTTCAAAGACTCGTCGGTAAGATAAGATTGTGTCACTCGCTGTCTCTCTTCATTT
GTCGAAGAATGCTGAGGAATTTCGCGATGACGTCGGCGAGTATTTTGAAGAATGAGAATAATTTGTATTT
ATACGAAAATCAGTTAGTGGAATTTTCTACAAAAACATGTTATCTATAGATAATTTTGTTGCAAAATATG
TTGACTATGACAAAGATTGTATGTATATACCTTTAATGTATTCTCATTTTCTTATGTATTTATAATGGCA
ATGATGATACTGATGATATTTTAAGATGATGCCAGACCACAGGCTGATTTCTGCGTCTTTTGCCGAACGC
AGTGCATGTGCGGTTGTTGTTTTTTGGAATAGTTTCAATTTTCGGACTGTCCGCTTTGATTTCAGTTTCT
TGGCTTATTCAAAAAGCAAAGTAAAGCCAAAAAAGCGAGATGGCAATACCAAATGCGGCAAAACGGTAGT
GGAAGGAAAGGGGTGCGGGGCAGCGGAAGGAAGGGTGGGGCGGGGCGTGGCGGGGTCTGTGGCTGGGCGC
GACGTCACCGACGTTGGAGCCACTCCTTTGACCATGTGTGCGTGTGTGTATTATTCGTGTCTCGCCACTC
GCCGGTTGTTTTTTTCTTTTTATCTCGCTCTCTCTAGCGCCATCTCGTACGCATGCTCAACGCACCGCAT
GTTGCCGTGTCCTTTATGCGTCATTTTGGCTCGAAATAGGCAATTATTTAAACAAAGATTAGTCAACGAA
AACGCTAAAATAAATAAGTCTACAATATGGTTACTTATTGCCATGTGTGTGCAGCCAACGATAGCAACAA
AAGCAACAACACAGTGGCTTTCCCTCTTTCACTTTTTGTTTGCAAGCGCGTGCGAGCAAGACGGCACGAC
CGGCAAACGCAATTACGCTGACAAAGAGCAGACGAAGTTTTGGCCGAAAAACATCAAGGCGCCTGATACG
AATGCATTTGCAATAACAATTGCGATATTTAATATTGTTTATGAAGCTGTTTGACTTCAAAACACACAAA
AAAAAAAATAAAACAAATTATTTGAAAGAGAATTAGGAATCGGACAGCTTATCGTTACGGGCTAACAGCA
CACCGAGACGAAATAGCTTACCTGACGTCACAGCCTCTGGAAGAACTGCCGCCAAGCAGAGAGAGAGAGA
AAAAGAGGGAGAGCAGCTTAGACCGCATGTGCTTGTGTGTGAGGCGTCTCTCTCTTCGTCTCCTGTTTGC
GCAAACGCATAGACTGCACTGAGAAAATCGATTACCTATTTTTTATGAATGAATATTTGCACTATTACTA
TTCAAAACTATTAAGATAGCAATCACATTCAATAGCCAAATACTATACCACCTGAGCGATGCAACGAAAT
GATCAATTTGAGCAAAAATGCTGCATATTTAGGACGGCATCATTATAGAAATGCTTCTTGCTGTGTACTT
TTCTCTCGTCTGGCAGCTGTTTCGCCGTTATTGTTAAAACCGGCTTAAGTTAGGTGTGTTTTCTACGACT
AGTGATGCCCCTACTAGAAGATGTGTGTTGCACAAATGTCCCTGAATAACCAATTTGAAGTGCAGATAGC
AGTAAACGTAAGCTAATATGAATATTATTTAACTGTAATGTTTTAATATCGCTGGACATTACTAATAAAC
CCACTATAAACACATGTACATATGTATGTTTTGGCATACAATGAGTAGTTGGGGAAAAAATGTGTAAAAG
CACCGTGACCATCACAGCATAAAGATAACCAGCTGAAGTATCGAATATGAGTAACCCCCAAATTGAATCA
CATGCCGCAACTGATAGGACCCATGGAAGTACACTCTTCATGGCGATATACAAGACACACACAAGCACGA
ACACCCAGTTGCGGAGGAAATTCTCCGTAAATGAAAACCCAATCGGCGAACAATTCATACCCATATATGG
TAAAAGTTTTGAACGCGACTTGAGAGCGGAGAGCATTGCGGCTGATAAGGTTTTAGCGCTAAGCGGGCTT
TATAAAACGGGCTGCGGGACCAGTTTTCATATCACTACCGTTTGAGTTCTTGTGCTGTGTGGATACTCCT
CCCGACACAAAGCCGCTCCATCAGCCAGCAGTCGTCTAATCCAGAGACCCCGGATCGGGGTACCAACATG
GACGCACAAACACGACGACGTGAGCGTCGCGCTGAGAAACAAGCTCAATGGAAAGCTGCAAACGGTGGAT
CTCCTCCACATATGGCTTACCCATACGATGTTCCAGATTACGCTCCTCCAAGCTTGAATTCTGCAGATAT
CATGAATTTACCAGCGAAAATGGACGTGGAAAAGGATAAGCTTCGCCAGATGCACTGCGAATTCAATCCC
TTGTCGCGTTGCGACGGATCCGTGATGTACAGCCAGGGTGCTACAGGTCTCATAGGCGCAGTTCTCGGCC
CCATCGAGGTGAAGACCCAAAATCTGAGCATAGATGGCAGCTACTTGGAGTGTAACTACCGACCAAAAGC
GGGCCTGCCGCAGGTTACCGATCGGATTCGGGAGGCGGCCATTCGGGATGTGCTGGAACTGGCCCTCCTG
TCGGAGGCTCATCCGCGCTCCAAGATGTCCGTGCAGATCCAGGAGCTGGAAGATCGTGGCAGTATTGATG
CCTGCGCCGTAAATTGCGCCTGCCTAGCCATGCTCATCGGAGGCCTGCCTTTAAAGTATAGCTTTGCGGC
TGTCCACGCCATCATCAACGAGCAGGGCGAGTATGTGCTAGATCCGGACCAAAGTGAAACCCTCCACCAG
CGCGCCAGTTTTACATTCGCCTTTGATTCTGTGGAAGGAAACCTTCTGTTGATCCAGACAAAGGGCTCTT
TCAAAATAGCCCAGTTCAATGATATTGAGTGCCTATGCCGGGCTGCCAGTGCCGAGATCTTTCAGTTCTA
TCGCAACCAGGTTGCAAAGTATCATGGCAGGAGTGAGGCGACGGCTAAGAAGGAGGACGTCAATGAGACG
TGACTCGAGTCTAGAGGGCCCGCGGTTCGAAGGTAAGCCTATCCCTAACCCTCTCCTCGGTCTCGATTCT
ACGCGTACCGGTCATCATCACCATCACCATTGAGTTTAAACCCGCTGATCAGCCTCGACTGTGCCTTCTA
AGGCCTGAGCTCGCTGATCAGCCTCGATCGAGGATCCAGACATGATAAGATACATTGATGAGTTTGGACA
AACCACAACTAGAATGCAGTGAAAAAAATGCTTTATTTGTGAAATTTGTGATGCTATTGCTTTATTTGTA
ACCATTATAAGCTGCAATAAACAAGTTAACAACAACAATTGCATTCATTTTATGTTTCAGGTTCAGGGGG
AGGTGTGGGAGGTTTTTTAAAGCAAGTAAAACCTCTACAAATGTGGTATGGCTGATTATGATCAGTCGAC
CGATGCCCTTGAGAGCCTTCAACCCAGTCAGCTCCTTCCGGTGGGCGCGGGGCATGACTATCGTCGCCGC
ACTTATGACTGTCTTCTTTATCATGCAACTCGTAGGACAGGTGCCGGCAGCGCTCTGGGTCATTTTCGGC
GAGGACCGCTTTCGCTGGAGCGCGACGATGATCGGCCTGTCGCTTGCGGTATTCGGAATCTTGCACGCCC
TCGCTCAAGCCTTCGTCACTGGTCCCGCCACCAAACGTTTCGGCGAGAAGCAGGCCATTATCGCCGGCAT
GGCGGCCGACGCGCTGGGCTACGTCTTGCTGGCGTTCGCGACGCGAGGCTGGATGGCCTTCCCCATTATG
ATTCTTCTCGCTTCCGGCGGCATCGGGATGCCCGCGTTGCAGGCCATGCTGTCCAGGCAGGTAGATGACG
ACCATCAGGGACAGCTTCAAGGATCGCTCGCGGCTCTTACCAGCCAGCAAAAGGCCAGGAACCGTAAAAA
GGCCGCGTTGCTGGCGTTTTTCCATAGGCTCCGCCCCCCTGACGAGCATCACAAAAATCGACGCTCAAGT
CAGAGGTGGCGAAACCCGACAGGACTATAAAGATACCAGGCGTTTCCCCCTGGAAGCTCCCTCGTGCGCT
CTCCTGTTCCGACCCTGCCGCTTACCGGATACCTGTCCGCCTTTCTCCCTTCGGGAAGCGTGGCGCTTTC
TCAATGCTCACGCTGTAGGTATCTCAGTTCGGTGTAGGTCGTTCGCTCCAAGCTGGGCTGTGTGCACGAA
CCCCCCGTTCAGCCCGACCGCTGCGCCTTATCCGGTAACTATCGTCTTGAGTCCAACCCGGTAAGACACG
ACTTATCGCCACTGGCAGCAGCCACTGGTAACAGGATTAGCAGAGCGAGGTATGTAGGCGGTGCTACAGA
GTTCTTGAAGTGGTGGCCTAACTACGGCTACACTAGAAGGACAGTATTTGGTATCTGCGCTCTGCTGAAG
CCAGTTACCTTCGGAAAAAGAGTTGGTAGCTCTTGATCCGGCAAACAAACCACCGCTGGTAGCGGTGGTT
TTTTTGTTTGCAAGCAGCAGATTACGCGCAGAAAAAAAGGATCTCAAGAAGATCCTTTGATCTTTTCTAC
GGGGTCTGACGCTCAGTGGAACGAAAACTCACGTTAAGGGATTTTGGTCATGAGATTATCAAAAAGGATC
TTCACCTAGATCCTTTTAAATTAAAAATGAAGTTTTAAATCAATCTAAAGTATATATGAGTAAACTTGGT
CTGACAGTTACCAATGCTTAATCAGTGAGGCACCTATCTCAGCGATCTGTCTATTTCGTTCATCCATAGT
TGCCTGACTCCCCGTCGTGTAGATAACTACGATACGGGAGGGCTTACCATCTGGCCCCAGTGCTGCAATG
ATACCGCGAGACCCACGCTCACCGGCTCCAGATTTATCAGCAATAAACCAGCCAGCCGGAAGGGCCGAGC
GCAGAAGTGGTCCTGCAACTTTATCCGCCTCCATCCAGTCTATTAATTGTTGCCGGGAAGCTAGAGTAAG
TAGTTCGCCAGTTAATAGTTTGCGCAACGTTGTTGCCATTGCTGCAGGCATCGTGGTGTCACGCTCGTCG
TTTGGTATGGCTTCATTCAGCTCCGGTTCCCAACGATCAAGGCGAGTTACATGATCCCCCATGTTGTGCA
AAAAAGCGGTTAGCTCCTTCGGTCCTCCGATCGTTGTCAGAAGTAAGTTGGCCGCAGTGTTATCACTCAT
GGTTATGGCAGCACTGCATAATTCTCTTACTGTCATGCCATCCGTAAGATGCTTTTCTGTGACTGGTGAG
TACTCAACCAAGTCATTCTGAGAATAGTGTATGCGGCGACCGAGTTGCTCTTGCCCGGCGTCAACACGGG
ATAATACCGCGCCACATAGCAGAACTTTAAAAGTGCTCATCATTGGAAAACGTTCTTCGGGGCGAAAACT
CTCAAGGATCTTACCGCTGTTGAGATCCAGTTCGATGTAACCCACTCGTGCACCCAACTGATCTTCAGCA
TCTTTTACTTTCACCAGCGTTTCTGGGTGAGCAAAAACAGGAAGGCAAAATGCCGCAAAAAAGGGAATAA
GGGCGACACGGAAATGTTGAATACTCATACTCTTCCTTTTTCAATATTATTGAAGCATTTATCAGGGTTA
TTGTCTCATGAGCGGATACATATTTGAATGTATTTAGAAAAATAAACAAATAGGGGTTCCGCGCACATTT
CCCCGAAAAGTGCCACCTGACGTCTAAGAAACCATTATTATCATGACATTAACCTATAAAAATAGGCGTA
TCACGAGGCCCTTTCGT
